>Addgene plasmid #229574 | EMTB-mBaoJin | addgene full sequence | sequence record 477130 | Addgene NGS Result
GTGATGCGGTTTTGGCAGTACATCAATGGGCGTGGATAGCGGTTTGACTCACGGGGATTTCCAAGTCTCC
ACCCCATTGACGTCAATGGGAGTTTGTTTTGGCACCAAAATCAACGGGACTTTCCAAAATGTCGTAACAA
CTCCGCCCCATTGACGCAAATGGGCGGTAGGCGTGTACGGTGGGAGGTCTATATAAGCAGAGCTGGTTTA
GTGAACCGTCAGATCCGCTAGCGCTACCGGACTCAGATCTCGAGCTCAAGCTTCGAATTCGCCACCATGG
AGCAGAAGCTCATCTCAGAAGAAGACCTCGGCGCGCCAGTGCGAAGCGAAACAGCACCCGACAGCTACAA
AGTGCAAGATAAGAAAAATGCCTCCAGCCGCCCTGCCTCTGCAATTTCAGGACAAAATAACAACCACTCA
GGAAATAAACCAGACCCTCCGCCTGTGTTACGTGTTGATGACCGGCAGCGGCTGGCCCGGGAGCGACGTG
AGGAACGGGAGAAACAGCTAGCTGCAAGAGAAATAGTGTGGTTAGAAAGAGAAGAGCGAGCCAGGCAGCA
CTACGAGAAGCACCTGGAAGAGCGGAAGAAGAGGTTGGAGGAGCAGAGGCAGAAGGAGGAGCGGAGGAGG
GCTGCTGTGGAGGAGAAGCGGAGGCAGAGACTTGAGGAGGACAAAGAACGCCACGAAGCTGTTGTACGGC
GCACAATGGAAAGGAGCCAGAAGCCAAAACAGAAGCATAACCGTTGGTCGTGGGGAGGCTCTCTCCATGG
GAGCCCTAGCATCCACAGTGCAGATCCAGACAGGCGGTCAGTTTCCACCATGAATCTTTCGAAATATGTT
GATCCCGTCATTAGCAAGCGGCTCTCCTCTTCATCTGCAACTTTACTAAATTCTCCAGATAGAGCTCGCC
GCCTGCAGCTCAGCCCATGGGAGAGCAGCGTTGTTAACAGACTCCTGACGCCCACACATTCGTTCCTGGC
CAGAAGTAAAAGCACAGCTGCCTTGTCTGGAGAAGCAGCATCTTGCAGCCCCATCATCATGCCCTACAAA
GCTGCACACTCTAGAAATTCGATGGATCGACCAAAACTCTTTGTAACACCACCTGAGGGCTCTTCGGATC
CACCGGTCGCCACCATGGTCTCAAAGGGAGAGGAGGAAAACATGGCTAGTACACCATTTAAATTTCAACT
TAAAGGAACCATCAATGGCAAATCGTTTACCGTTGAAGGCGAAGGTGAAGGGAACTCACATGAAGGTTCT
CATAAAGGAAAATATGTTTGTACAAGTGGAAAACTACCGATGTCATGGGCAGCACTTGGGACAACCTTTG
GTTATGGAATGAAATATTATACCAAATATCCTAGTGGACTGAAGAACTGGTTTCGTGAAGTAATGCCCGG
AGGCTTTACCTACGATCGTCATATTCAATATAAAGGCGATGGGAGTATCCATGCAAAACACCAACACTTT
ATGAAAAATGGGACTTATCACAACATTGTAGAATTTACCGGTCAGGATTTTAAAGAAAATAGTCCAGTCT
TAACTGGAGATATGAATGTCTCATTACCGAATGAAGTCCCACAAATACCCAGAGATGATGGAGTAGAATG
CCCAGTGACCTTGCTTTATCCTTTATTATCGGATAAATCAAAATACGTCGAGGCTCACCAATATACAATC
TGCAAGCCTCTTCATAATCAACCAGCACCTGATGTCCCATATCACTGGATTCGTAAACAATACACACAAA
GCAAAGATGATGCCGAGGAACGCGATCATATCTGTCAATCAGAGACTCTCGAAGCACACTTAAAGGGCAT
GGACGAGCTGTATAAGTAGGCGGCCGCGACTCTAGATCATAATCAGCCATACCACATTTGTAGAGGTTTT
ACTTGCTTTAAAAAACCTCCCACACCTCCCCCTGAACCTGAAACATAAAATGAATGCAATTGTTGTTGTT
AACTTGTTTATTGCAGCTTATAATGGTTACAAATAAAGCAATAGCATCACAAATTTCACAAATAAAGCAT
TTTTTTCACTGCATTCTAGTTGTGGTTTGTCCAAACTCATCAATGTATCTTAAGGCGTAAATTGTAAGCG
TTAATATTTTGTTAAAATTCGCGTTAAATTTTTGTTAAATCAGCTCATTTTTTAACCAATAGGCCGAAAT
CGGCAAAATCCCTTATAAATCAAAAGAATAGACCGAGATAGGGT
[37 nt withheld, positions 2215-2251]
AAAGAACGTGGACTCCAACGTCAAAGG
[49 nt withheld, positions 2279-2327]
T
[91 nt withheld, positions 2329-2419]
G
[124 nt withheld, positions 2421-2544]
CAGGTGGCACTTTTCGGGGAAATGTGCGCGGAACCCCTATTTGTTTATTTTTCTAAATACATTCAAATAT
GTATCCGCTCATGAGACAATAACCCTGATAAATGCTTCAATAATATTGAAAAAGGAAGAGTCCTGAGGCG
GAAAGAACCAGCTGTGGAATGTGTGTCAGTTAGGGTGTGGAAAGTCCCCAGGCTCCCCAGCAGGCAGAAG
TATGCAAAGCATGCATCTCAATTAGTCAGCAACCAGGTGTGGAAAGTCCCCAGGCTCCCCAGCAGGCAGA
AGTATGCAAAGCATGCATCTCAATTAGTCAGCAACCATAGTCCCGCCCCTAACTCCGCCCATCCCGCCCC
TAACTCCGCCCAGTTCCGCCCATTCTCCGCCCCATGGCTGACTAATTTTTTTTATTTATGCAGAGGCCGA
GGCCGCCTCGGCCTCTGAGCTATTCCAGAAGTAGTGAGGAGGCTTTTTTGGAGGCCTAGGCTTTTGCAAA
GATCGATCAAGAGACAGGATGAGGATCGTTTCGCATGATTGAACAAGATGGATTGCACGCAGGTTCTCCG
GCCGCTTGGGTGGAGAGGCTATTCGGCTATGACTGGGCACAACAGACAATCGGCTGCTCTGATGCCGCCG
TGTTCCGGCTGTCAGCGCAGGGGCGCCCGGTTCTTTTTGTCAAGACCGACCTGTCCGGTGCCCTGAATGA
ACTGCAAGACGAGGCAGCGCGGCTATCGTGGCTGGCCACGACGGGCGTTCCTTGCGCAGCTGTGCTCGAC
GTTGTCACTGAAGCGGGAAGGGACTGGCTGCTATTGGGCGAAGTGCCGGGGCAGGATCTCCTGTCATCTC
ACCTTGCTCCTGCCGAGAAAGTATCCATCATGGCTGATGCAATGCGGCGGCTGCATACGCTTGATCCGGC
TACCTGCCCATTCGACCACCAAGCGAAACATCGCATCGAGCGAGCACGTACTCGGATGGAAGCCGGTCTT
GTCGATCAGGATGATCTGGACGAAGAGCATCAGGGGCTCGCGCCAGCCGAACTGTTCGCCAGGCTCAAGG
CGAGCATGCCCGACGGCGAGGATCTCGTCGTGACCCATGGCGATGCCTGCTTGCCGAATATCATGGTGGA
AAATGGCCGCTTTTCTGGATTCATCGACTGTGGCCGGCTGGGTGTGGCGGACCGCTATCAGGACATAGCG
TTGGCTACCCGTGATATTGCTGAAGAGCTTGGCGGCGAATGGGCTGACCGCTTCCTCGTGCTTTACGGTA
TCGCCGCTCCCGATTCGCAGCGCATCGCCTTCTATCGCCTTCTTGACGAGTTCTTCTGAGCGGGACTCTG
GGGTTCGAAATGACCGACCAAGCGACGCCCAACCTGCCATCACGAGATTTCGATTCCACCGCCGCCTTCT
ATGAAAGGTTGGGCTTCGGAATCGTTTTCCGGGACGCCGGCTGGATGATCCTCCAGCGCGGGGATCTCAT
GCTGGAGTTCTTCGCCCACCCTAGGGGGAGGCTAACTGAAACACGGAAGGAGACAATACCGGAAGGAACC
CGCGCTATGACGGCAATAAAAAGACAGAATAAAACGCACGGTGTTGGGTCGTTTGTTCATAAACGCGGGG
TTCGGTCCCAGGGCTGGCACTCTGTCGATACCCCACCGAGACCCCATTGGGGCCAATACGCCCGCGTTTC
TTCCTTTTCCCCACCCCACCCCCCAAGTTCGGGTGAAGGCCCAGGGCTCGCAGCCAACGTCGGGGCGGCA
GGCCCTGCCATAGCCTCAGGTTACTCATATATACTTTAGATTGATTTAAAACTTCATTTTTAATTTAAAA
GGATCTAGGTGAAGATCCTTTTTGATAATCTCATGACCAAAATCCCTTAACGTGAGTTTTCGTTCCACTG
AGCGTCAGACCCCGTAGAAAAGATCAAAGGATCTTCTTGAGATCCTTTTTTTCTGCGCGTAATCTGCTGC
TTGCAAACAAAAAAACCACCGCTACCAGCGGTGGTTTGTTTGCCGGATCAAGAGCTACCAACTCTTTTTC
CGAAGGTAACTGGCTTCAGCAGAGCGCAGATACCAAATACTGTTCTTCTAGTGTAGCCGTAGTTAGGCCA
CCACTTCAAGAACTCTGTAGCACCGCCTACATACCTCGCTCTGCTAATCCTGTTACCAGTGGCTGCTGCC
AGTGGCGATAAGTCGTGTCTTACCGGGTTGGACTCAAGACGATAGTTACCGGATAAGGCGCAGCGGTCGG
GCTGAACGGGGGGTTCGTGCACACAGCCCAGCTTGGAGCGAACGACCTACACCGAACTGAGATACCTACA
GCGTGAGCTATGAGAAAGCGCCACGCTTCCCGAAGGGAGAAAGGCGGACAGGTATCCGGTAAGCGGCAGG
GTCGGAACAGGAGAGCGCACGAGGGAGCTTCCAGGGGGAAACGCCTGGTATCTTTATAGTCCTGTCGGGT
TTCGCCACCTCTGACTTGAGCGTCGATTTTTGTGATGCTCGTCAGGGGGGCGGAGCCTATGGAAAAACGC
CAGCAACGCGGCCTTTTTACGGTTCCTGGCCTTTTGCTGGCCTTTTGCTCACATGTTCTTTCCTGCGTTA
TCCCCTGATTCTGTGGATAACCGTATTACCGCCATGCATTAGTTATTAATAGTAATCAATTACGGGGTCA
TTAGTTCATAGCCCATATATGGAGTTCCGCGTTACATAACTTACGGTAAATGGCCCGCCTGGCTGACCGC
CCAACGACCCCCGCCCATTGACGTCAATAATGACGTATGTTCCCATAGTAACGCCAATAGGGACTTTCCA
TTGACGTCAATGGGTGGAGTATTTACGGTAAACTGCCCACTTGGCAGTACATCAAGTGTATCATATGCCA
AGTACGCCCCCTATTGACGTCAATGACGGTAAATGGCCCGCCTGGCATTATGCCCAGTACATGACCTTAT
GGGACTTTCCTACTTGGCAGTACATCTACGTATTAGTCATCGCTATTACCATG
Features (pLannotate 1.2.2; 15 found; start..end, strand, type, name):
      1..204     +  promoter       CMV promoter: human cytomegalovirus (CMV) immediate early promoter
    227..270     +  misc_feature   MCS (fragment): multiple cloning site
    319..1116    +  CDS            MAP7 (fragment): MAP7_HUMAN - Experimental evidence at protein level: Swiss-Prot protein existence level 1. Microtubule-stabilizing protein that may play an important role during reorganization of microtubules during polarization and differentiation of epithelial cells. Associates with microtubules in a dynamic manner. May play a role in the formation of intercellular contacts. Colocalization with TRPV4 results in the redistribution of TRPV4 toward the membrane and may link cytoskeletal microfilaments. From Homo sapiens (Human).
   1816..1839    +  CDS            mBanana (fragment): yellow monomeric derivative of DsRed fluorescent protein mammalian codon-optimized
   1855..1938    +  CDS            large T antigen (fragment): large T antigen from SV40 (simian virus 40)
   1961..2082    +  polyA_signal   SV40 poly(A) signal: SV40 polyadenylation signal
   2116..2544    -  rep_origin     f1 ori (sequence partly withheld): f1 bacteriophage origin of replication; arrow indicates direction of (+) strand synthesis
   2571..2675    +  promoter       AmpR promoter: bla
   2677..3034    +  promoter       SV40 promoter: SV40 enhancer and early promoter
   3069..3863    +  CDS            NeoR/KanR: aminoglycoside phosphotransferase from Tn5; aph(3')-II (or nptII); confers resistance to neomycin, kanamycin, and G418 (Geneticin®)
   3884..4036    +  CDS            ble (fragment): BLE_KLEPN - Experimental evidence at protein level: Swiss-Prot protein existence level 1. Binding protein with a strong affinity to the bleomycin family of antibiotics. Binds to CL990; an antimitotic-antibiotic compound. From Klebsiella pneumoniae.
   4095..4142    +  polyA_signal   HSV TK poly(A) signal: herpes simplex virus thymidine kinase polyadenylation signal (Cole and Stacy, 1985)
   4233..4249    -  polyA_signal   bGH poly(A) signal (fragment): bovine growth hormone polyadenylation signal
   4471..5059    +  rep_origin     ori: high-copy-number ColE1/pMB1/pBR322/pUC origin of replication
   5234..5537    +  enhancer       CMV enhancer: human cytomegalovirus immediate early enhancer
