[The description below was written by a language model from this plasmid's Addgene catalogue record and pLannotate feature annotations shown in this document.]
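Description:
EMTB-mBaoJin is a mammalian expression plasmid built on a pN1-type backbone, in which a fusion of EMTB to the green fluorescent protein mBaoJin is driven by the human cytomegalovirus immediate-early enhancer and promoter. The enhancer and promoter are annotated at opposite ends of the linearised 5.5 kb map but are contiguous in the circular plasmid. Downstream of a remnant of the multiple cloning site, the annotation identifies a fragment of human MAP7 (ensconsin), a microtubule-associated protein; this corresponds to the EMTB portion of the fusion. The region following it is largely unannotated, apart from a very short match to mBanana that most likely reflects only local similarity. This gap is presumably where the mBaoJin coding sequence lies, because the synthetic protein, a monomeric StayGold derivative, is not recognised by the annotation tool. The N1 layout and the construct name both place the fluorescent protein at the C-terminus of the fusion. An SV40 polyadenylation signal terminates the transcript.

The plasmid is propagated in E. coli from a high-copy ColE1/pUC origin under kanamycin selection. The NeoR/KanR gene (Tn5 aminoglycoside phosphotransferase) sits behind tandem bacterial (bla) and SV40 early promoters and is followed by an HSV TK polyadenylation signal, so the same marker can also support G418 selection in mammalian cells. An f1 origin is also present. The short hits to ble, the bGH poly(A) signal and SV40 large T antigen appear to be backbone remnants rather than functional parts. The stated purpose is expression of the EMTB-mBaoJin fusion in mammalian cells, which suits fluorescent labelling of microtubules for imaging.
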