Addgene plasmid #229574: EMTB-mBaoJin
Purpose: Expresses EMTB-mBaoJin fusion in mammalian cells
Depositing lab: Kiryl Piatkevich. Depositing organization: Westlake University. Publication: Bright and stable monomeric green fluorescent protein derived from StayGold. Zhang H, Lesnov GD, Subach OM, Zhang W, Kuzmicheva TP, Vlaskina AV, Samygina VR, Chen L, Ye X, Nikolaeva AY, Gabdulkhakov A, Papadaki S, Qin W, Borshchevskiy V, Perfilov MM, Gavrikov AS, Drobizhev M, Mishin AS, Piatkevich KD, Subach FV. Nat Methods. 2024 Apr;21(4):657-665. doi: 10.1038/s41592-024-02203-y. Epub 2024 Feb 26. PubMed 38409224.
Backbone
  Vector backbone: pN1
  Vector type: Mammalian Expression
Growth in bacteria
  Bacterial resistance: Kanamycin, 50 μg/mL
  Growth temperature: 37°C
  Growth strain: DH5alpha
  Copy number: High Copy
Gene/Insert
  Gene/Insert name: mBaoJin
  Species: Synthetic
  Cloning method: Ligation Independent Cloning
Terms and licenses: Academic/Nonprofit Terms; Industry Terms: Not Available to Industry
How to cite: EMTB-mBaoJin was a gift from Kiryl Piatkevich (Addgene plasmid # 229574 ; http://n2t.net/addgene:229574 ; RRID:Addgene_229574)
